>Addgene plasmid #98896 | pCAGGS DRR mCherry Donor EF1a BFP | addgene full sequence | sequence record 364410 | Addgene NGS Result
GACCTACACCGAACTGAGATACCTACAGCGTGAGCTATGAGAAAGCGCCACGCTTCCCGAAGGGAGAAAG
GCGGACAGGTATCCGGTAAGCGGCAGGGTCGGAACAGGAGAGCGCACGAGGGAGCTTCCAGGGGGAAACG
CCTGGTATCTTTATAGTCCTGTCGGGTTTCGCCACCTCTGACTTGAGCGTCGATTTTTGTGATGCTCGTC
AGGGGGGCGGAGCCTATGGAAAAACGCCAGCAACGCGGCCTTTTTACGGTTCCTGGCCTTTTGCTGGCCT
TTTGCTCACATGTTCTTTCCTGCGTTATCCCCTGATTCTGTGGATAACCGTATTACCGCCTTTGAGTGAG
CTGATACCGCTCGCCGCAGCCGAACGACCGAGCGCAGCGAGTCAGTGAGCGAGGAAGCGGAAGAGCGCCC
AATACGCAAACCGCCTCTCCCCGCGCGTTGGCCGATTCATTAATGCAGCGGATCCAGACATGATAAGATA
CATTGATGAGTTTGGACAAACCACAACTAGAATGCAGTGAAAAAAATGCTTTATTTGTGAAATTTGTGAT
GCTATTGCTTTATTTGTAACCATTATAAGCTGCAATAAACAAGTTAGCTTTTTGCAAAAGCCTAGGCCTC
CAAAAAAGCCTCCTCACTACTTCTGGAATAGCTCAGAGGCCGAGGCGGCCTCGGCCTCTGTATAAATAAA
AAAAATTAGTCAGCCATGGGGCGGAGAATGGGCGGAACTGGGCGGAGTTAGGGGCGGGATGGGCGGAGTT
AGGGGCGGGACTATGGTTGCTGACTAATTGAGATGCGGATCCGCTGGCACGACAGGTTTCCCGACTGGAA
AGCGGGCAGTGAGCGCAACGCAATTAATGTGAGTTAGCTCACTCATTAGGCACCCCAGGCTTTACACTTT
ATGCTTCCGGCTCGTATGTTGTGTGGAATTGTGAGCGGATAACAATTTCACACAGGAAACAGCTATGACC
ATGATTACGCCAAGCTTGGGCTGCAGGTCGAGGGATCTCCATAAGAGAAGAGGGACAGCTATGACTGGGA
GTAGTCAGGAGAGGAGGAAAAATCTGGCTAGTAAAACATGTAAGGAAAATTTTAGGGATGTTAAAGAAAA
AAATAACACAAAACAAAATATAAAAAAAATCTAACCTCAAGTCAAGGCTTTTCTATGGAATAAGGAATGG
ACAGCAGGGGGCTGTTTCATATACTGATGACCTCTTTATAGCCAACCTTTGTTCATGGCAGCCAGCATAT
GGGCATATGTTGCCAAACTCTAAACCAAATACTCATTCTGATGTTTTAAATGATTTGCCCTCCCATATGT
CCTTCCGAGTGAGAGACACAAAAAATTCCAACACACTATTGCAATGAAAATAAATTTCCTTTATTAGCCA
GAAGTCAGATGCTCAAGGGGCTTCATGATGTCCCCATAATTTTTGGCAGAGGGAAAAAGATCTCAGTGGT
ATTTGTGAGCCAGGGCAACTCCAGCATGAGATTCAATTAAGCTTGTGCCCCAGTTTGCTAGGGAGGTCGC
AGTATCTGGCCACTGCCACCTCGTGCTGCTCGACGTAGGTCTCGTTGTTGGCCTCCTTGATTCTTTCCAG
TCTGTAGTCCACATAGTAGACGCCAGGCATCTTGAGGTTCTTAGCGGGTTTCTTGGATCTATATGTGGTC
TTGATGTTTGCGATCAGATGGCTCCCGCCCACGAGCTTCAGGGCCATGTCGTTTCTGCCTTCCAGGCCGC
CGTCAGCGGGGTACAGCGTCTCGGTGAAGGCCTCCCAGCCGAGTGTTTTCTTCTGCATCACAGGGCCGTT
GGATGTGAAGTTCACCCCTCTGATCTTGACGTTGTAGATGAGGCAGCCGTCCTGGAGGCTGGTGTCCTGG
GTAGCGGTCAGCACGCCCCCGTCTTCGTATGTGGTGACTCTCTCCCATGTGAAGCCCTCAGGGAAGGACT
GCTTGAAGAAGTCGGGGATGCCCTGGGTGTGGTTGATGAAGGTCTTGCTGCCGTAGAGGAAGCTAGTAGC
CAGGATGTCGAAGGCGAAGGGGAGAGGGCCGCCCTCGACCACCTTGATTCTCATGGTCTGGGTGCCCTCG
TAGGGCTTGCCTTCGCCCTCGGATGTGCACTTGAAGTGATGGTTGTCCACGGTGCCCTCCATGTACAGCT
TCATGTGCATGTTCTCCTTAATCAGCTCGGACATCGTGGATGGCGTCTCCAGGCGATCTGACGGTTCACT
ACAGTGGGTTCTCTAGTTAGCCAGAGCTGTGTTCTGGCGGCAAACCCGTTGCGAAAAAGAACGTTCACGG
CGACTACTGCACTTATATACGGTTCTCCCCCACCCTCGGGAAAAAGGCGGAGCCAGTACACGACATCACT
TTCCCAGTTTACCCCGCGCCACCTTCTCTAGGCACCGGTTCAATTGCCGACCCCTCCCCCCAACTTCTCG
GGGACTGTGGGCGATGTGCGCTCTGCCCAATCCAGAGGTTGATTCAATTGCATTCATTTTATGTTTCAGG
TTCAGGGGGAGGTGTGGGAGGTTTTTTAAAGCAAGTAAAACCTCTACAAATGTGGTATGGCTGATTATGA
GTCGCGGCCGCTTCACTTGTAAAGCTCATCCATGCCCAACGTGATCCCGGCCGCCGTAACAAACTCCAGC
AGCACCATGTGGTCTCTCTTCTCGTTCGGGTCTTTGGACAAGGCGGACTGTGTGGACAGATAGTGATTAT
CTGGCAACAGGACTGGCCCATCTCCAATAGGTGTGTTTTGTTGATAATGATCGGCCAGCTGAACGGAGCC
ATCTTCGATATTGTGCCGGATCTTAAAGTTCACCTTGATCCCGTTCTTCTGCTTGTCAGCCATAATATAG
ACATTATGGGAGTTATAATTATACTCCAGTTTGTGTCCCAGGATGTTACCATCTTCCTTAAAATCGATGC
CCTTCAGCTCGATCCGGTTTACCAGCGTATCTCCCTCGAATTTGACCTCTGCCCGAGTTTTGTAATTACC
ATCGTCTTTGAAGAAGATCGTTCTTTCCTGCACGTAGCCCTCTGGCATCGCGCTCTTGAAGAAATCATGC
TGCTTCATATGATCAGGATATCTGGAAAAACACTGCACACCATATGTCAGAGTAGTCACCAGCGTCGGCC
AAGGCACCGGCAGTTTTCCAGTCGTACAGATAAACTTCAAAGTCAGCTTCCCGTATGTTGCATCGCCCTC
TCCCTCCCCGGAAACGCTGAATTTATGGCCGTTGACGTCCCCGTCAAGCTCAACCAAGATGGGAACGACG
CCTGTAAAGAGTTCTTCGCCCTTGCTCACCCTCACTTATACAACTCGTCCATCCCTCCGGTGCTATGCCT
TCCCTCAGCGCGCTCGTACTGCTCCACGATAGTGTAGTCTTCGTTGTGAGAGGTTATGTCAAGCTTGATA
TTCACGTTATAGGCGCCCGGGAGCTGCACAGGTTTTTTGGCCTTATACGTTGTCTTGACCTCGGCGTCGT
AGTGTCCGCCATCCTTCAGTTTCAGTCTTTGCTTAATTTCTCCTTTCAGGGCCCCATCTTCGGGGTACAT
TCGCTCTGAGCTTGCCTCCCACCCCATAGTTTTTTTCTGCATGACTGGGCCATCGGAAGGAAAATTTGTG
CCTCGCAGCTTAACCTTGTATATAAACTCGCCATCTTGGAGTGAAGAATCCTGTGTAACCGTCACAACGC
CCCCATCTTCAAAATTCATCACTCTCTCCCACTTAAAACCTTCGGGAAAGGACAGTTTAAGATAGTCGGG
AATATCGGCTGGATGTTTTACATACGCTTTACTCCCGTACATGAACTGAGGTGAAAGGATGTCCCATGCG
AAAGGCAGGGGTCCTCCCTTGGTGACCTTCAGCTTGGCGGTCTGTGTTCCCTCATAGGGCCGTCCCTCGC
CCTCTCCCTCAATCTCGAACTCGTGGCCGTTCACGGAGCCTTCCATGTGCACCTTAAATCTCATAAACTC
CTTGATAATTGCCATATTATCCTCCTCTCCTTTAGAGACCCTAATGGGGCCCGGATTCTCCTCCACGTCA
CCGCATGTTAGAAGACTTCCTCTGCCCTCGAAGAACTCGTCAAGAAGGCGATAGAAGGCGATGCGCTGCG
AATCGGGAGCGGCGATACCGTAAAGCACGAGGAAGCGGTCAGCCCATTCGCCGCCAAGCTCTTCAGCAAT
ATCACGGGTAGCCAACGCTATGTCCTGATAGCGGTCCGCCACACCCAGCCGGCCACAGTCGATGAATCCA
GAAAAGCGGCCATTTTCCACCATGATATTCGGCAAGCAGGCATCGCCATGGGTCACGACGAGATCCTCGC
CGTCGGGCATGCGCGCCTTGAGCCTGGCGAACAGTTCGGCTGGCGCGAGCCCCTGATGCTCTTCGTCCAG
ATCATCCTGATCGACAAGACCGGCTTCCATCCGAGTACGTGCTCGCTCGATGCGATGTTTCGCTTGGTGG
TCGAATGGGCAGGTAGCCGGATCAAGCGTATGCAGCCGCCGCATTGCATCAGCCATGATGGATACTTTCT
CGGCAGGAGCAAGGTGAGATGACAGGAGATCCTGCCCCGGCACTTCGCCCAATAGCAGCCAGTCCCTTCC
CGCTTCAGTGACAACGTCGAGCACAGCTGCGCAAGGAACGCCCGTCGTGGCCAGCCACGATAGCCGCGCT
GCCTCGTCCTGCAGTTCATTCAGGGCACCGGACAGGTCGGTCTTGACAAAAAGAACCGGGCGCCCCTGCG
CTGACAGCCGGAACACGGCGGCATCAGAGCAGCCGATTGTCTGTTGTGCCCAGTCATAGCCGAATAGCCT
CTCCACCCAAGCGGCCGGAGAACCTGCGTGCAATCCATCTTGTTCAATGGCCGATCCGTACTGAGAGTCG
GACTAATCAATGTCGACCAGGTGGCACTTTTCGGGGAAATGTGCGCGGAACCCCTATTTGTTTATTTTTC
TAAATACATTCAAATATGTATCCGCTCATGAGACAATAACCCTGATAAATGCTTCAATAATATTGAAAAA
GGAAGAGTATGAGTATTCAACATTTCCGTGTCGCCCTTATTCCCTTTTTTGCGGCATTTTGCCTTCCTGT
TTTTGCTCACCCAGAAACGCTGGTGAAAGTAAAAGATGCTGAAGATCAGTTGGGTGCACGAGTGGGTTAC
ATCGAACTGGATCTCAACAGCGGTAAGATCCTTGAGAGTTTTCGCCCCGAAGAACGTTTTCCAATGATGA
GCACTTTTAAAGTTCTGCTATGTGGCGCGGTATTATCCCGTATTGACGCCGGGCAAGAGCAACTCGGTCG
CCGCATACACTATTCTCAGAATGACTTGGTTGAGTACTCACCAGTCACAGAAAAGCATCTTACGGATGGC
ATGACAGTAAGAGAATTATGCAGTGCTGCCATAACCATGAGTGATAACACTGCGGCCAACTTACTTCTGA
CAACGATCGGAGGACCGAAGGAGCTAACCGCTTTTTTGCACAACATGGGGGATCATGTAACTCGCCTTGA
TCGTTGGGAACCGGAGCTGAATGAAGCCATACCAAACGACGAGCGTGACACCACGATGCCTGTAGCAATG
GCAACAACGTTGCGCAAACTATTAACTGGCGAACTACTTACTCTAGCTTCCCGGCAACAATTAATAGACT
GGATGGAGGCGGATAAAGTTGCAGGACCACTTCTGCGCTCGGCCCTTCCGGCTGGCTGGTTTATTGCTGA
TAAATCTGGAGCCGGTGAGCGTGGGTCTCGCGGTATCATTGCAGCACTGGGGCCAGATGGTAAGCCCTCC
CGTATCGTAGTTATCTACACGACGGGGAGTCAGGCAACTATGGATGAACGAAATAGACAGATCGCTGAGA
TAGGTGCCTCACTGATTAAGCATTGGTAACTGTCAGACCAAGTTTACTCATATATACTTTAGATTGATTT
AAAACTTCATTTTTAATTTAAAAGGATCTAGGTGAAGATCCTTTTTGATAATCTCATGACCAAAATCCCT
TAACGTGAGTTTTCGTTCCACTGAGCGTCAGACCCCGTAGAAAAGATCAAAGGATCTTCTTGAGATCCTT
TTTTTCTGCGCGTAATCTGCTGCTTGCAAACAAAAAAACCACCGCTACCAGCGGTGGTTTGTTTGCCGGA
TCAAGAGCTACCAACTCTTTTTCCGAAGGTAACTGGCTTCAGCAGAGCGCAGATACCAAATACTGTTCTT
CTAGTGTAGCCGTAGTTAGGCCACCACTTCAAGAACTCTGTAGCACCGCCTACATACCTCGCTCTGCTAA
TCCTGTTACCAGTGGCTGCTGCCAGTGGCGATAAGTCGTGTCTTACCGGGTTGGACTCAAGACGATAGTT
ACCGGATAAGGCGCAGCGGTCGGGCTGAACGGGGGGTTCGTGCACACAGCCCAGCTTGGAGCGAAC
Features (pLannotate 1.2.2; 19 found; start..end, strand, type, name):
    415..469     +  CDS            lacI (fragment): lac repressor; lacI; The lac repressor binds to the lac operator to inhibit transcription in E. coli. This inhibition can be relieved by adding lactose or isopropyl-β-D-thiogalactopyranoside (IPTG).
    471..605     -  polyA_signal   SV40 poly(A) signal: SV40 polyadenylation signal
    611..806     -  promoter       SV40 promoter: SV40 early promoter
    813..852     +  CDS            lacI (fragment): lac repressor; lacI; The lac repressor binds to the lac operator to inhibit transcription in E. coli. This inhibition can be relieved by adding lactose or isopropyl-β-D-thiogalactopyranoside (IPTG).
    865..886     +  protein_bind   CAP binding site: CAP binding activates transcription in the presence of cAMP. E. coli catabolite activator protein
    901..931     +  promoter       lac promoter: promoter for the E. coli lac operon
    939..955     +  protein_bind   lac operator: The lac repressor binds to the lac operator to inhibit transcription in E. coli. This inhibition can be relieved by adding lactose or isopropyl-β-D-thiogalactopyranoside (IPTG). lac repressor encoded by lacI
   1340..1395    -  polyA_signal   β-globin poly(A) signal: rabbit β-globin polyadenylation signal (Gil and Proudfoot, 1987)
   1506..2204    -  CDS            TagBFP: TagBFP is a basic (constitutively fluorescent) blue fluorescent protein published in 2008, derived from Entacmaea quadricolor. It is reported to be a very rapidly-maturing monomer with very low acid sensitivity.
   2217..2241    -  promoter       TRE3GV promoter (fragment): 3rd-generation Tet-responsive promoter that can be activated by binding of Tet-On® 3G, optimized for retroviral and lentiviral vectors
   2242..2266    -  LTR            5' LTR (truncated) (fragment): truncated 5' long terminal repeat (LTR) from HIV-1
   2267..2478    -  promoter       EF-1α core promoter: core promoter for human elongation factor EF-1α
   2509..2590    -  CDS            large T antigen (fragment): large T antigen from SV40 (simian virus 40)
   2606..3319    -  CDS            EGFP: EGFP is a basic (constitutively fluorescent) green fluorescent protein published in 1996, derived from Aequorea victoria. It is reported to be a rapidly-maturing weak dimer with moderate acid sensitivity.
   3325..4029    -  CDS            mCherry: mCherry is a basic (constitutively fluorescent) red fluorescent protein published in 2004, derived from Discosoma sp.. It is reported to be a very rapidly-maturing monomer with low acid sensitivity.
   4090..4887    -  CDS            NeoR/KanR: aminoglycoside phosphotransferase from Tn5; aph(3')-II (or nptII); confers resistance to neomycin, kanamycin, and G418 (Geneticin®)
   4944..5048    +  promoter       AmpR promoter: bla
   5049..5909    +  CDS            AmpR: β-lactamase; bla; confers resistance to ampicillin, carbenicillin, and related antibiotics
   6080..232     +  rep_origin     ori (across the origin): high-copy-number ColE1/pMB1/pBR322/pUC origin of replication
