[The description below was written by a language model from this plasmid's Addgene catalogue record and pLannotate feature annotations shown in this document.]
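Description:
pCAGGS DRR mCherry Donor EF1a BFP is a mammalian plasmid built on a pCAGGS backbone from which the CBA promoter has been deleted. It serves as the homologous recombination donor for the companion pDRR DNA-repair reporter. It is propagated in E. coli through a high-copy ColE1/pUC-type origin and selected with ampicillin via the AmpR (β-lactamase) cassette. The total size is about 6.4 kb. Residual backbone elements annotated in the sequence include lac promoter/operator fragments, an SV40 early promoter and an SV40 poly(A) signal.

The roughly 2.3 kb synthetic insert is catalogued as Neomycin-T2A-mCherry-GFP. The feature table shows NeoR/KanR, mCherry and EGFP coding sequences arranged in tandem on the same strand. The T2A itself is not annotated but would fall in the short gap between NeoR and mCherry. No promoter is annotated upstream of this array, which fits the recorded promoter deletion. This implies that the cassette is not meant to be expressed from the plasmid but to act as a repair template. The neomycin and GFP sequences presumably provide homology flanking mCherry, though the record does not spell out this design. According to the stated purpose, mCherry is expressed only after the reporter has been repaired by homologous recombination, so red fluorescence reads out HR events.

A separate cassette places TagBFP under an EF-1α core promoter with a rabbit β-globin poly(A) signal. BFP is listed as the selectable marker, so blue fluorescence identifies cells that received the donor and lets repair frequencies be scored among transfected cells. The associated work concerns the choice between HR and NHEJ repair pathways across the cell cycle.
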