Addgene plasmid #98896: pCAGGS DRR mCherry Donor EF1a BFP
Purpose: Homologous recombination donor for pDRR. Expresses mCherry after repait by HR.
Depositing lab: Jan Karlseder. Publication: Regulation of DNA repair pathway choice in S and G2 phases by the NHEJ inhibitor CYREN. Arnoult N, Correia A, Ma J, Merlo A, Garcia-Gomez S, Maric M, Tognetti M, Benner CW, Boulton SJ, Saghatelian A, Karlseder J. Nature. 2017 Sep 20;549(7673):548-552. doi: 10.1038/nature24023. PubMed 28959974.
Backbone
  Vector backbone: pCAGGS
  Backbone size w/o insert (bp): 3050
  Total vector size (bp): 6435
  Modifications to backbone: Deletion of CBA promoter
  Vector type: Mammalian Expression, Synthetic Biology
  Selectable markers: BFP
Growth in bacteria
  Bacterial resistance: Ampicillin, 100 μg/mL
  Growth temperature: 37°C
  Growth strain: NEB Stable
  Copy number: High Copy
Gene/Insert
  Gene/Insert name: Neomycin-T2A-mCherry-GFP
  Species: Synthetic
  Insert size (bp): 2290
Terms and licenses: Academic/Nonprofit Terms; Industry Terms: Not Available to Industry
How to cite: pCAGGS DRR mCherry Donor EF1a BFP was a gift from Jan Karlseder (Addgene plasmid # 98896 ; http://n2t.net/addgene:98896 ; RRID:Addgene_98896)
